>Addgene plasmid #188388 | pHR_Pax6-RE_tBFP_PGK_mCitrine | addgene full sequence | sequence record 371043 | Addgene NGS Result
CCGTCGACCTCGAGGGAATTAATTCGAGCTCGGTACCTTTAAGACCAATGACTTACAAGGCAGCTGTAGA
TCTTAGCCACTTTTTAAAAGAAAAGGGGGGACTGGAAGGGCTAATTCACTCCCAACGAAGACAAGATCTG
CTTTTTGCTTGTACTGGGTCTCTCTGGTTAGACCAGATCTGAGCCTGGGAGCTCTCTGGCTAACTAGGGA
ACCCACTGCTTAAGCCTCAATAAAGCTTGCCTTGAGTGCTTCAAGTAGTGTGTGCCCGTCTGTTGTGTGA
CTCTGGTAACTAGAGATCCCTCAGACCCTTTTAGTCAGTGTGGAAAATCTCTAGCAGCATCTAGAATTAA
TTCCGTGTATTCTATAGTGTCACCTAAATCGTATGTGTATGATACATAAGGTTATGTATTAATTGTAGCC
GCGTTCTAACGACAATATGTACAAGCCTAATTGTGTAGCATCTGGCTTACTGAAGCAGACCCTATCATCT
CTCTCGTAAACTGCCGTCAGAGTCGGTTTGGTTGGACGAACCTTCTGAGTTTCTGGTAACGCCGTCCCGC
ACCCGGAAATGGTCAGCGAACCAATCAGCAGGGTCATCGCTAGCCAGATCCTCTACGCCGGACGCATCGT
GGCCGGCATCACCGGCGCCACAGGTGCGGTTGCTGGCGCCTATATCGCCGACATCACCGATGGGGAAGAT
CGGGCTCGCCACTTCGGGCTCATGAGCGCTTGTTTCGGCGTGGGTATGGTGGCAGGCCCCGTGGCCGGGG
GACTGTTGGGCGCCATCTCCTTGCATGCACCATTCCTTGCGGCGGCGGTGCTCAACGGCCTCAACCTACT
ACTGGGCTGCTTCCTAATGCAGGAGTCGCATAAGGGAGAGCGTCGAATGGTGCACTCTCAGTACAATCTG
CTCTGATGCCGCATAGTTAAGCCAGCCCCGACACCCGCCAACACCCGCTGACGCGCCCTGACGGGCTTGT
CTGCTCCCGGCATCCGCTTACAGACAAGCTGTGACCGTCTCCGGGAGCTGCATGTGTCAGAGGTTTTCAC
CGTCATCACCGAAACGCGCGAGACGAAAGGGCCTCGTGATACGCCTATTTTTATAGGTTAATGTCATGAT
AATAATGGTTTCTTAGACGTCAGGTGGCACTTTTCGGGGAAATGTGCGCGGAACCCCTATTTGTTTATTT
TTCTAAATACATTCAAATATGTATCCGCTCATGAGACAATAACCCTGATAAATGCTTCAATAATATTGAA
AAAGGAAGAGTATGAGTATTCAACATTTCCGTGTCGCCCTTATTCCCTTTTTTGCGGCATTTTGCCTTCC
TGTTTTTGCTCACCCAGAAACGCTGGTGAAAGTAAAAGATGCTGAAGATCAGTTGGGTGCACGAGTGGGT
TACATCGAACTGGATCTCAACAGCGGTAAGATCCTTGAGAGTTTTCGCCCCGAAGAACGTTTTCCAATGA
TGAGCACTTTTAAAGTTCTGCTATGTGGCGCGGTATTATCCCGTATTGACGCCGGGCAAGAGCAACTCGG
TCGCCGCATACACTATTCTCAGAATGACTTGGTTGAGTACTCACCAGTCACAGAAAAGCATCTTACGGAT
GGCATGACAGTAAGAGAATTATGCAGTGCTGCCATAACCATGAGTGATAACACTGCGGCCAACTTACTTC
TGACAACGATCGGAGGACCGAAGGAGCTAACCGCTTTTTTGCACAACATGGGGGATCATGTAACTCGCCT
TGATCGTTGGGAACCGGAGCTGAATGAAGCCATACCAAACGACGAGCGTGACACCACGATGCCTGTAGCA
ATGGCAACAACGTTGCGCAAACTATTAACTGGCGAACTACTTACTCTAGCTTCCCGGCAACAATTAATAG
ACTGGATGGAGGCGGATAAAGTTGCAGGACCACTTCTGCGCTCGGCCCTTCCGGCTGGCTGGTTTATTGC
TGATAAATCTGGAGCCGGTGAGCGTGGGTCTCGCGGTATCATTGCAGCACTGGGGCCAGATGGTAAGCCC
TCCCGTATCGTAGTTATCTACACGACGGGGAGTCAGGCAACTATGGATGAACGAAATAGACAGATCGCTG
AGATAGGTGCCTCACTGATTAAGCATTGGTAACTGTCAGACCAAGTTTACTCATATATACTTTAGATTGA
TTTAAAACTTCATTTTTAATTTAAAAGGATCTAGGTGAAGATCCTTTTTGATAATCTCATGACCAAAATC
CCTTAACGTGAGTTTTCGTTCCACTGAGCGTCAGACCCCGTAGAAAAGATCAAAGGATCTTCTTGAGATC
CTTTTTTTCTGCGCGTAATCTGCTGCTTGCAAACAAAAAAACCACCGCTACCAGCGGTGGTTTGTTTGCC
GGATCAAGAGCTACCAACTCTTTTTCCGAAGGTAACTGGCTTCAGCAGAGCGCAGATACCAAATACTGTT
CTTCTAGTGTAGCCGTAGTTAGGCCACCACTTCAAGAACTCTGTAGCACCGCCTACATACCTCGCTCTGC
TAATCCTGTTACCAGTGGCTGCTGCCAGTGGCGATAAGTCGTGTCTTACCGGGTTGGACTCAAGACGATA
GTTACCGGATAAGGCGCAGCGGTCGGGCTGAACGGGGGGTTCGTGCACACAGCCCAGCTTGGAGCGAACG
ACCTACACCGAACTGAGATACCTACAGCGTGAGCTATGAGAAAGCGCCACGCTTCCCGAAGGGAGAAAGG
CGGACAGGTATCCGGTAAGCGGCAGGGTCGGAACAGGAGAGCGCACGAGGGAGCTTCCAGGGGGAAACGC
CTGGTATCTTTATAGTCCTGTCGGGTTTCGCCACCTCTGACTTGAGCGTCGATTTTTGTGATGCTCGTCA
GGGGGGCGGAGCCTATGGAAAAACGCCAGCAACGCGGCCTTTTTACGGTTCCTGGCCTTTTGCTGGCCTT
TTGCTCACATGTTCTTTCCTGCGTTATCCCCTGATTCTGTGGATAACCGTATTACCGCCTTTGAGTGAGC
TGATACCGCTCGCCGCAGCCGAACGACCGAGCGCAGCGAGTCAGTGAGCGAGGAAGCGGAAGAGCGCCCA
ATACGCAAACCGCCTCTCCCCGCGCGTTGGCCGATTCATTAATGCAGCTGTGGAATGTGTGTCAGTTAGG
GTGTGGAAAGTCCCCAGGCTCCCCAGCAGGCAGAAGTATGCAAAGCATGCATCTCAATTAGTCAGCAACC
AGGTGTGGAAAGTCCCCAGGCTCCCCAGCAGGCAGAAGTATGCAAAGCATGCATCTCAATTAGTCAGCAA
CCATAGTCCCGCCCCTAACTCCGCCCATCCCGCCCCTAACTCCGCCCAGTTCCGCCCATTCTCCGCCCCA
TGGCTGACTAATTTTTTTTATTTATGCAGAGGCCGAGGCCGCCTCGGCCTCTGAGCTATTCCAGAAGTAG
TGAGGAGGCTTTTTTGGAGGCCTAGGCTTTTGCAAAAAGCTTGGACACAAGACAGGCTTGCGAGATATGT
TTGAGAATACCACTTTATCCCGCGTCAGGGAGAGGCAGTGCGTAAAAAGACGCGGACTCATGTGAAATAC
TGGTTTTTAGTGCGCCAGATCTCTATAATCTCGCGCAACCTATTTTCCCCTCGAACACTTTTTAAGCCGT
AGATAAACAGGCTGGGACACTTCACATGAGCGAAAAATACATCGTCACCTGGGACATGTTGCAGATCCAT
GCACGTAAACTCGCAAGCCGACTGATGCCTTCTGAACAATGGAAAGGCATTATTGCCGTAAGCCGTGGCG
GTCTGTACCGGGTGCGTTACTGGCGCGTGAACTGGGTATTCGTCATGTCGATACCGTTTGTATTTCCAGC
TACGATCACGACAACCAGCGCGAGCTTAAAGTGCTGAAACGCGCAGAAGGCGATGGCGAAGGCTTCATCG
TTATTGATGACCTGGTGGATACCGGTGGTACTGCGGTTGCGATTCGTGAAATGTATCCAAAAGCGCACTT
TGTCACCATCTTCGCAAAACCGGCTGGTCGTCCGCTGGTTGATGACTATGTTGTTGATATCCCGCAAGAT
ACCTGGATTGAACAGCCGTGGGATATGGGCGTCGTATTCGTCCCGCCAATCTCCGGTCGCTAATCTTTTC
AACGCCTGGCACTGCCGGGCGTTGTTCTTTTTAACTTCAGGCGGGTTACAATAGTTTCCAGTAAGTATTC
TGGAGGCTGCATCCATGACACAGGCAAACCTGAGCGAAACCCTGTTCAAACCCCGCTTTAAACATCCTGA
AACCTCGACGCTAGTCCGCCGCTTTAATCACGGCGCACAACCGCCTGTGCAGTCGGCCCTTGATGGTAAA
ACCATCCCTCACTGGTATCGCATGATTAACCGTCTGATGTGGATCTGGCGCGGCATTGACCCACGCGAAA
TCCTCGACGTCCAGGCACGTATTGTGATGAGCGATGCCGAACGTACCGACGATGATTTATACGATACGGT
GATTGGCTACCGTGGCGGCAACTGGATTTATGAGTGGGCCCCGGATCTTTGTGAAGGAACCTTACTTCTG
TGGTGTGACATAATTGGACAAACTACCTACAGAGATTTAAAGCTCTAAGGTAAATATAAAATTTTTAAGT
GTATAATGTGTTAAACTACTGATTCTAATTGTTTGTGTATTTTAGATTCCAACCTATGGAACTGATGAAT
GGGAGCAGTGGTGGAATGCCTTTAATGAGGAAAACCTGTTTTGCTCAGAAGAAATGCCATCTAGTGATGA
TGAGGCTACTGCTGACTCTCAACATTCTACTCCTCCAAAAAAGAAGAGAAAGGTAGAAGACCCCAAGGAC
TTTCCTTCAGAATTGCTAAGTTTTTTGAGTCATGCTGTGTTTAGTAATAGAACTCTTGCTTGCTTTGCTA
TTTACACCACAAAGGAAAAAGCTGCACTGCTATACAAGAAAATTATGGAAAAATATTCTGTAACCTTTAT
AAGTAGGCATAACAGTTATAATCATAACATACTGTTTTTTCTTACTCCACACAGGCATAGAGTGTCTGCT
ATTAATAACTATGCTCAAAAATTGTGTACCTTTAGCTTTTTAATTTGTAAAGGGGTTAATAAGGAATATT
TGATGTATAGTGCCTTGACTAGAGATCATAATCAGCCATACCACATTTGTAGAGGTTTTACTTGCTTTAA
AAAACCTCCCACACCTCCCCCTGAACCTGAAACATAAAATGAATGCAATTGTTGTTGTTAACTTGTTTAT
TGCAGCTTATAATGGTTACAAATAAAGCAATAGCATCACAAATTTCACAAATAAAGCATTTTTTTCACTG
CATTCTAGTTGTGGTTTGTCCAAACTCATCAATGTATCTTATCATGTCTGGATCAACTGGATAACTCAAG
CTAACCAAAATCATCCCAAACTTCCCACCCCATACCCTATTACCACTGCCAATTACCTGTGGTTTCATTT
ACTCTAAACCTGTGATTCCTCTGAATTATTTTCATTTTAAAGAAATTGTATTTGTTAAATATGTACTACA
AACTTAGTAGTTGGAAGGGCTAATTCACTCCCAAAGAAGACAAGATATCCTTGATCTGTGGATCTACCAC
ACACAAGGCTACTTCCCTGATTAGCAGAACTACACACCAGGGCCAGGGGTCAGATATCCACTGACCTTTG
GATGGTGCTACAAGCTAGTACCAGTTGAGCCAGATAAGGTAGAAGAGGCCAATAAAGGAGAGAACACCAG
CTTGTTACACCCTGTGAGCCTGCATGGGATGGATGACCCGGAGAGAGAAGTGTTAGAGTGGAGGTTTGAC
AGCCGCCTAGCATTTCATCACGTGGCCCGAGAGCTGCATCCGGAGTACTTCAAGAACTGCTGATATCGAG
CTTGCTACAAGGGACTTTCCGCTGGGGACTTTCCAGGGAGGCGTGGCCTGGGCGGGACTGGGGAGTGGCG
AGCCCTCAGATCCTGCATATAAGCAGCTGCTTTTTGCCTGTACTGGGTCTCTCTGGTTAGACCAGATCTG
AGCCTGGGAGCTCTCTGGCTAACTAGGGAACCCACTGCTTAAGCCTCAATAAAGCTTGCCTTGAGTGCTT
CAAGTAGTGTGTGCCCGTCTGTTGTGTGACTCTGGTAACTAGAGATCCCTCAGACCCTTTTAGTCAGTGT
GGAAAATCTCTAGCAGTGGCGCCCGAACAGGGACTTGAAAGCGAAAGGGAAACCAGAGGAGCTCTCTCGA
CGCAGGACTCGGCTTGCTGAAGCGCGCACGGCAAGAGGCGAGGGGCGGCGACTGGTGAGTACGCCAAAAA
TTTTGACTAGCGGAGGCTAGAAGGAGAGAGATGGGTGCGAGAGCGTCAGTATTAAGCGGGGGAGAATTAG
ATCGCGATGGGAAAAAATTCGGTTAAGGCCAGGGGGAAAGAAAAAATATAAATTAAAACATATAGTATGG
GCAAGCAGGGAGCTAGAACGATTCGCAGTTAATCCTGGCCTGTTAGAAACATCAGAAGGCTGTAGACAAA
TACTGGGACAGCTACAACCATCCCTTCAGACAGGATCAGAAGAACTTAGATCATTATATAATACAGTAGC
AACCCTCTATTGTGTGCATCAAAGGATAGAGATAAAAGACACCAAGGAAGCTTTAGACAAGATAGAGGAA
GAGCAAAACAAAAGTAAGACCACCGCACAGCAAGCGGCCGGCCGCTGATCTTCAGACCTGGAGGAGGAGA
TATGAGGGACAATTGGAGAAGTGAATTATATAAATATAAAGTAGTAAAAATTGAACCATTAGGAGTAGCA
CCCACCAAGGCAAAGAGAAGAGTGGTGCAGAGAGAAAAAAGAGCAGTGGGAATAGGAGCTTTGTTCCTTG
GGTTCTTGGGAGCAGCAGGAAGCACTATGGGCGCAGCGTCAATGACGCTGACGGTACAGGCCAGACAATT
ATTGTCTGGTATAGTGCAGCAGCAGAACAATTTGCTGAGGGCTATTGAGGCGCAACAGCATCTGTTGCAA
CTCACAGTCTGGGGCATCAAGCAGCTCCAGGCAAGAATCCTGGCTGTGGAAAGATACCTAAAGGATCAAC
AGCTCCTGGGGATTTGGGGTTGCTCTGGAAAACTCATTTGCACCACTGCTGTGCCTTGGAATGCTAGTTG
GAGTAATAAATCTCTGGAACAGATTTGGAATCACACGACCTGGATGGAGTGGGACAGAGAAATTAACAAT
TACACAAGCTTAATACACTCCTTAATTGAAGAATCGCAAAACCAGCAAGAAAAGAATGAACAAGAATTAT
TGGAATTAGATAAATGGGCAAGTTTGTGGAATTGGTTTAACATAACAAATTGGCTGTGGTATATAAAATT
ATTCATAATGATAGTAGGAGGCTTGGTAGGTTTAAGAATAGTTTTTGCTGTACTTTCTATAGTGAATAGA
GTTAGGCAGGGATATTCACCATTATCGTTTCAGACCCACCTCCCAACCCCGAGGGGACCCGACAGGCCCG
AAGGAATAGAAGAAGAAGGTGGAGAGAGAGACAGAGACAGATCCATTCGATTAGTGAACGGATCTCGACG
GTATCGCCAAATGGCAGTATTCATCCACAATTTTAAAAGAAAAGGGGGGATTGGGGGGTACAGTGCAGGG
GAAAGAATAGTAGACATAATAGCAACAGACATACAAACTAAAGAATTACAAAAACAAATTACAAAAATTC
AAAATTTTCGGGTTTATTACAGGGACAGCAGAGATCCAGTTTGGATCGATAAGCTTGATATCGAATTCGG
GTTTCGTAACAATCGCATGAGGATTCGCAACGCCTTATTTTCACGCATGAGTGCACAGTCCCGTCTCAGT
AAAGGTATTTTCACGCATGAGTGCACAGAATCGGACTGCCTTCGTAATTTTCACGCATGAGTGCACAGGT
ATCAGTCGCCTCGGAAATTTTCACGCATGAGTGCACAGAACGACTAGTCTAGAGGGTATATAATGGGGGC
CACTAGTCTACTACCAGAGCTCATCGCTAGCGCTACCGGATCCGCCACCATGAGCGAGCTGATTAAGGAG
AACATGCACATGAAGCTGTACATGGAGGGCACCGTGGACAACCATCACTTCAAGTGCACATCCGAGGGCG
AAGGCAAGCCCTACGAGGGCACCCAGACCATGAGAATCAAGGTGGTCGAGGGCGGCCCTCTCCCCTTCGC
CTTCGACATCCTGGCTACTAGCTTCCTCTACGGCAGCAAGACCTTCATCAACCACACCCAGGGCATCCCC
GACTTCTTCAAGCAGTCCTTCCCTGAGGGCTTCACATGGGAGAGAGTCACCACATACGAAGACGGGGGCG
TGCTGACCGCTACCCAGGACACCAGCCTCCAGGACGGCTGCCTCATCTACAACGTCAAGATCAGAGGGGT
GAACTTCACATCCAACGGCCCTGTGATGCAGAAGAAAACACTCGGCTGGGAGGCCTTCACCGAGACGCTG
TACCCCGCTGACGGCGGCCTGGAAGGCAGAAACGACATGGCCCTGAAGCTCGTGGGCGGGAGCCATCTGA
TCGCAAACATCAAGACCACATATAGATCCAAGAAACCCGCTAAGAACCTCAAGATGCCTGGCGTCTACTA
TGTGGACTACAGACTGGAAAGAATCAAGGAGGCCAACAACGAGACCTACGTCGAGCAGCACGAGGTGGCA
GTGGCCAGATACTGCGACCTCCCTAGCAAACTGGGGCACAAGCTTAATTAAGATCCTTGACTTGCGGCCG
CAACTCCCACCTGCAACATGCGTGACTGACTGAGGCCGCGACTCTAGAGTCGACCGGGTAGGGGAGGCGC
TTTTCCCAAGGCAGTCTGGAGCATGCGCTTTAGCAGCCCCGCTGGGCACTTGGCGCTACACAAGTGGCCT
CTGGCCTCGCACACATTCCACATCCACCGGTAGGCGCCAACCGGCTCCGTTCTTTGGTGGCCCCTTCGCG
CCACCTTCTACTCCTCCCCTAGTCAGGAAGTTCCCCCCCGCCCCGCAGCTCGCGTCGTGCAGGACGTGAC
AAATGGAAGTAGCACGTCTCACTAGTCTCGTGCAGATGGACAGCACCGCTGAGCAATGGAAGCGGGTAGG
CCTTTGGGGCAGCGGCCAATAGCAGCTTTGCTCCTTCGCTTTCTGGGCTCAGAGGCTGGGAAGGGGTGGG
TCCGGGGGCGGGCTCAGGGGCGGGCTCAGGGGCGGGGCGGGCGCCCGAAGGTCCTCCGGAGGCCCGGCAT
TCTGCACGCTTCAAAAGCGCACGTCTGCCGCGCTGTTCTCCTCTTCCTCATCTCCGGGCCTTTCGACCTG
CAGCCCAAGCTTACCATGGTGAGCAAGGGCGAGGAGCTGTTCACCGGGGTGGTGCCCATCCTGGTCGAGC
TGGACGGCGACGTAAACGGCCACAAGTTCAGCGTGTCCGGCGAGGGCGAGGGCGATGCCACCTACGGCAA
GCTGACCCTGAAGTTCATCTGCACCACCGGCAAGCTGCCCGTGCCCTGGCCCACCCTCGTGACCACCTTC
GGCTACGGCCTGATGTGCTTCGCCCGCTACCCCGACCACATGAAGCAGCACGACTTCTTCAAGTCCGCCA
TGCCCGAAGGCTACGTCCAGGAGCGCACCATCTTCTTCAAGGACGACGGCAACTACAAGACCCGCGCCGA
GGTGAAGTTCGAGGGCGACACCCTGGTGAACCGCATCGAGCTGAAGGGCATCGACTTCAAGGAGGACGGC
AACATCCTGGGGCACAAGCTGGAGTACAACTACAACAGCCACAACGTCTATATCATGGCCGACAAGCAGA
AGAACGGCATCAAGGTGAACTTCAAGATCCGCCACAACATCGAGGACGGCAGCGTGCAGCTCGCCGACCA
CTACCAGCAGAACACCCCCATCGGCGACGGCCCCGTGCTGCTGCCCGACAACCACTACCTGAGCTACCAG
TCCAAGCTGAGCAAAGACCCCAACGAGAAGCGCGATCACATGGTCCTGCTGGAGTTCGTGACCGCCGCCG
GGATCACTCTCGGCATGGACGAGCTGTACAAGTAACTGCAGGCATGCAAGCTTGATATCAAGCTTATCGA
TAATCAACCTCTGGATTACAAAATTTGTGAAAGATTGACTGGTATTCTTAACTATGTTGCTCCTTTTACG
CTATGTGGATACGCTGCTTTAATGCCTTTGTATCATGCTATTGCTTCCCGTATGGCTTTCATTTTCTCCT
CCTTGTATAAATCCTGGTTGCTGTCTCTTTATGAGGAGTTGTGGCCCGTTGTCAGGCAACGTGGCGTGGT
GTGCACTGTGTTTGCTGACGCAACCCCCACTGGTTGGGGCATTGCCACCACCTGTCAGCTCCTTTCCGGG
ACTTTCGCTTTCCCCCTCCCTATTGCCACGGCGGAACTCATCGCCGCCTGCCTTGCCCGCTGCTGGACAG
GGGCTCGGCTGTTGGGCACTGACAATTCCGTGGTGTTGTCGGGGAAATCATCGTCCTTTCCTTGGCTGCT
CGCCTGTGTTGCCACCTGGATTCTGCGCGGGACGTCCTTCTGCTACGTCCCTTCGGCCCTCAATCCAGCG
GACCTTCCTTCCCGCGGCCTGCTGCCGGCTCTGCGGCCTCTTCCGCGTCTTCGCCTTCGCCCTCAGACGA
GTCGGATCTCCCTTTGGGCCGCCTCCCCGCATCGATA
Features (pLannotate 1.2.2; 34 found; start..end, strand, type, name):
     33..101     +  CDS            nef (fragment): NEF_HV1Z2 - Experimental evidence at protein level: Swiss-Prot protein existence level 1. Extracellular Nef protein targets CD4(+) T-lymphocytes for apoptosis by interacting with CXCR4 surface receptors. From Human immunodeficiency virus type 1 group M subtype D (isolate Z2/CDC-Z34) (HIV-1).
    103..336     +  LTR            3' LTR (ΔU3): self-inactivating 3' long terminal repeat (LTR) from HIV-1
    361..379     -  promoter       SP6 promoter: promoter for bacteriophage SP6 RNA polymerase
    607..886     +  CDS            TcR (fragment): tetracycline efflux protein; tet; confers resistance to tetracycline
    887..935     -  misc_feature   bom (fragment): basis of mobility region from pBR322
   1037..1072    -  CDS            rop (fragment): Rop protein, which maintains plasmids at low copy number; rop
   1167..1271    +  promoter       AmpR promoter: bla
   1272..2132    +  CDS            AmpR: β-lactamase; bla; confers resistance to ampicillin, carbenicillin, and related antibiotics
   2303..2891    +  rep_origin     ori: high-copy-number ColE1/pMB1/pBR322/pUC origin of replication
   3074..3130    +  CDS            lacI (fragment): lac repressor; lacI; The lac repressor binds to the lac operator to inhibit transcription in E. coli. This inhibition can be relieved by adding lactose or isopropyl-β-D-thiogalactopyranoside (IPTG).
   3137..3466    +  promoter       SV40 promoter: SV40 enhancer and early promoter
   3666..3785    +  CDS            gpt (fragment): XGPT_ECOLI - Also known as gpp, gxu. Experimental evidence at protein level: Swiss-Prot protein existence level 1. Purine salvage pathway enzyme that catalyzes the transfer of the ribosyl-5-phosphate group from 5-phospho-alpha-D-ribose 1- diphosphate (PRPP) to the N9 position of the 6-oxopurines guanine and xanthine to form the corresponding ribonucleotides GMP (guanosine 5'- monophosphate) and XMP (xanthosine 5'-monophosphate), with the release of PPi. To a lesser extent, also acts on hypoxanthine (PubMed:9100006, PubMed:3886014). Does not ribophosphorylate adenine (PubMed:3886014). From Esch
   3785..4120    +  CDS            gpt (fragment): XGPT_ECOLI - Also known as gpp, gxu. Experimental evidence at protein level: Swiss-Prot protein existence level 1. Purine salvage pathway enzyme that catalyzes the transfer of the ribosyl-5-phosphate group from 5-phospho-alpha-D-ribose 1- diphosphate (PRPP) to the N9 position of the 6-oxopurines guanine and xanthine to form the corresponding ribonucleotides GMP (guanosine 5'- monophosphate) and XMP (xanthosine 5'-monophosphate), with the release of PPi. To a lesser extent, also acts on hypoxanthine (PubMed:9100006, PubMed:3886014). Does not ribophosphorylate adenine (PubMed:3886014). From Esch
   4215..4520    +  CDS            frsA (fragment): FRSA_ECOLI - Also known as yafA. Experimental evidence at protein level: Swiss-Prot protein existence level 1. Catalyzes the hydrolysis of esters (PubMed:15808744). Displays esterase activity toward pNP-butyrate (PubMed:15808744). May stimulate mixed-acid fermentation by acting as a fermentation/respiration switch that down-regulates respiration and up- regulates fermentation rates (PubMed:15169777). From Escherichia coli (strain K12).
   4524..4598    +  CDS            small t antigen (fragment): SV40 (simian virus 40) small t antigen
   4600..4665    +  intron         small t intron: SV40 (simian virus 40) small t antigen intron
   4795..4815    +  CDS            SV40 NLS: nuclear localization signal of SV40 (simian virus 40) large T antigen
   5134..5217    +  CDS            large T antigen (fragment): large T antigen from SV40 (simian virus 40)
   5240..5374    +  polyA_signal   SV40 poly(A) signal: SV40 polyadenylation signal
   5541..5870    +  CDS            nef (fragment): NEF_HV1BR - Experimental evidence at protein level: Swiss-Prot protein existence level 1. Extracellular Nef protein targets CD4(+) T-lymphocytes for apoptosis by interacting with CXCR4 surface receptors (PubMed:14990729). From Human immunodeficiency virus type 1 group M subtype B (isolate BRU/LAI) (HIV-1).
   5918..6175    +  LTR            5' LTR (truncated): truncated 5' long terminal repeat (LTR) from HIV-1
   6222..6347    +  misc_feature   HIV-1 Ψ: packaging signal of human immunodeficiency virus type 1
   6331..6669    +  CDS            HIV-1 gag (fragment): gag protein from human immunodeficiency virus 1; gag
   6844..7077    +  misc_feature   RRE: The Rev response element (RRE) of HIV-1 allows for Rev-dependent mRNA export from the nucleus to the cytoplasm.
   7454..7554    +  CDS            Rev (fragment): human immunodeficiency virus 1 (HIV-1) Rev protein; rev; enhances nuclear export of unspliced and incompletely spliced viral mRNAs
   7591..7708    +  misc_feature   cPPT/CTS: central polypurine tract and central termination sequence of HIV-1
   7745..7768    -  misc_feature   MCS (fragment): pBluescript multiple cloning site
   8030..8731    +  CDS            TagBFP: monomeric blue fluorescent protein mammalian codon-optimized
   8806..9305    +  promoter       PGK promoter: mouse phosphoglycerate kinase 1 promoter
   9326..10042   +  CDS            mCitrine: mCitrine is a basic (constitutively fluorescent) yellow fluorescent protein published in 2001, derived from Aequorea victoria.
  10046..10063   +  misc_feature   MCS (fragment): pUC18/19 multiple cloning site
  10064..10082   +  misc_feature   MCS (fragment): pBluescript multiple cloning site
  10082..10670   +  misc_feature   WPRE: woodchuck hepatitis virus posttranscriptional regulatory element
  10671..16      +  misc_feature   MCS (fragment) (across the origin): pBluescript multiple cloning site
