[The description below was written by a language model from this plasmid's Addgene catalogue record and pLannotate feature annotations shown in this document.]
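Description:
pHR_Pax6-RE_tBFP_PGK_mCitrine is a self-inactivating HIV-1-based lentiviral transfer vector built on the pHR backbone. It serves as a transcriptional reporter for Pax6-based SNIPRs (synthetic intramembrane proteolysis receptors). In bacteria it is maintained through a high-copy ColE1/pUC-type origin and selected with ampicillin via the β-lactamase gene. The backbone also carries remnants typical of older pHR-series plasmids: fragments of tetracycline resistance, bom, rop and lacI, plus an SV40 promoter–gpt cassette with the SV40 small t intron and polyadenylation signal. These lie outside the packaged region and play no stated role here.

The viral genome runs from a truncated 5' LTR through the Ψ packaging signal with a partial gag sequence, the Rev response element and the cPPT/CTS, and ends in a WPRE and a ΔU3 3' LTR. Between these sit two expression units. The first encodes TagBFP. According to the construct name and stated purpose, it is driven by a Pax6 response element, so blue fluorescence should appear only when an activated SNIPR releases its Pax6-based transcription factor. The feature table does not annotate the response element or any associated minimal promoter; an unannotated gap upstream of TagBFP is where they would be expected to sit. The second unit uses the mouse PGK promoter to express mCitrine constitutively, marking transduced cells independently of receptor activity. The WPRE enhances transcript expression.

The construct is therefore suited to producing lentivirus for stable integration of an inducible readout into mammalian cells. Yellow fluorescence identifies reporter-bearing cells, and blue fluorescence quantifies ligand-dependent receptor signalling.
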