Addgene plasmid #188388: pHR_Pax6-RE_tBFP_PGK_mCitrine
Purpose: Lentiviral vector - tBFP reporter for Pax6-based SNIPRs with a constitutive mCitrine
Depositing lab: Kole Roybal. Depositing organization: University of California, San Francisco (UCSF). Publication: Modular design of synthetic receptors for programmed gene regulation in cell therapies. Zhu I, Liu R, Garcia JM, Hyrenius-Wittsten A, Piraner DI, Alavi J, Israni DV, Liu B, Khalil AS, Roybal KT. Cell. 2022 Apr 14;185(8):1431-1443.e16. doi: 10.1016/j.cell.2022.03.023. PubMed 35427499.
Backbone
  Vector backbone: pHR
  Vector type: Lentiviral
Growth in bacteria
  Bacterial resistance: Ampicillin, 100 μg/mL
  Growth temperature: 37°C
  Growth strain: NEB Stable
  Copy number: High Copy
Gene/Insert
  Gene/Insert name: Pax6-RE_tBFP_PGK_mCitrine
  Species: Synthetic
  Cloning method: Unknown
Terms and licenses: Academic/Nonprofit Terms; Industry Terms: Not Available to Industry
Depositor comments: The plasmid was generated using In-fusion cloning (Takara bio) - see the corresponding publication for more details on cloning.
How to cite: pHR_Pax6-RE_tBFP_PGK_mCitrine was a gift from Kole Roybal (Addgene plasmid # 188388 ; http://n2t.net/addgene:188388 ; RRID:Addgene_188388)
